Addgene plasmid #110947: pmTurquoise2-LC3
Purpose: Expresses the autophagosome marker LC3 fused to mTurquoise2
Depositing lab: Pablo Rivera-Fuentes. Publication: Disruption of mitochondrial redox homeostasis by enzymatic activation of a trialkylphosphine probe. Nguyen J, Tirla A, Rivera-Fuentes P. Org Biomol Chem. 2021 Mar 28;19(12):2681-2687. doi: 10.1039/d0ob02259d. Epub 2021 Feb 26. PubMed 33634293.
Backbone
  Vector backbone: pEGFP-C2
  Backbone size w/o insert (bp): 1048
  Total vector size (bp): 5093
  Vector type: Mammalian Expression
  Selectable markers: Neomycin (select with G418)
Growth in bacteria
  Bacterial resistance: Kanamycin, 50 μg/mL
  Growth temperature: 37°C
  Growth strain: DH5alpha
  Copy number: High Copy
Gene/Insert
  Gene/Insert name: Microtubule-associated proteins 1A/1B light chain 3B (alt name: LC3)
  Species: H. sapiens (human)
  Entrez Gene: MAP1LC3B (a.k.a. ATG8F, LC3B, MAP1A/1BLC3, MAP1LC3B-a)
  Tag / fusion protein: mTurquoise2
  Cloning method: Gibson Cloning
  Sequencing primers: 5′ CMV; 3′ SV40
Resource information
  A portion of this plasmid was derived from a plasmid made by: This plasmid was assembled using fragments from plasmids #24920 (backbone) and #36204 (mTurquoise2 insert).
Terms and licenses: Academic/Nonprofit Terms; Industry Terms: Not Available to Industry
How to cite: pmTurquoise2-LC3 was a gift from Pablo Rivera-Fuentes (Addgene plasmid # 110947 ; http://n2t.net/addgene:110947 ; RRID:Addgene_110947)
