[The description below was written by a language model from this plasmid's Addgene catalogue record and pLannotate feature annotations shown in this document.]
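Description:
pmTurquoise2-LC3 is a 5,093 bp mammalian expression plasmid built on the pEGFP-C2 backbone, in which the original fluorescent protein has been replaced by the cyan fluorescent protein mTurquoise2 through Gibson assembly of fragments from two earlier plasmids, one supplying the backbone and one supplying mTurquoise2. It replicates at high copy in E. coli from a ColE1/pUC-type origin and also carries an f1 phage origin. A single NeoR/KanR gene (Tn5 aminoglycoside phosphotransferase) serves for selection in both hosts. A bacterial bla-type promoter drives it for kanamycin resistance in bacteria, and the SV40 enhancer/early promoter drives it for G418 selection in mammalian cells, with the HSV TK polyadenylation signal terminating the transcript. The recorded backbone size of 1,048 bp looks inconsistent with the total size and the annotated features. Several short annotated fragments (RSF ori, ble, bGH poly(A), large T antigen) are most likely residual or partial sequence matches rather than functional elements.

The expression cassette uses the human CMV immediate early enhancer and promoter to drive a fusion open reading frame. mTurquoise2 comes first, followed by a short remnant of the multiple cloning site acting as a linker, and then human MAP1LC3B (LC3B), with the SV40 polyadenylation signal downstream. This places the fluorescent protein at the N-terminus of LC3B and leaves the C-terminus free, which is the end that is processed and lipidated when this Atg8 family member is recruited to autophagosomal membranes. The construct therefore provides a bright, monomeric, acid-tolerant cyan marker of autophagosomes for fluorescence imaging in transfected mammalian cells. Its cyan emission also allows it to be combined with probes or reporters in other colour channels.
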