Features (pLannotate 1.2.2; 16 found; start..end, strand, type, name):
      3..37      +  rep_origin     RSF ori (fragment): Plasmids containing the RSF 1030 origin of replication can be propagated in E. coli cells that contain additional plasmids with compatible origins.
    105..408     +  enhancer       CMV enhancer: human cytomegalovirus immediate early enhancer
    409..612     +  promoter       CMV promoter: human cytomegalovirus (CMV) immediate early promoter
    657..1373    +  CDS            mTurquoise2: mTurquoise2 is a basic (constitutively fluorescent) cyan fluorescent protein published in 2012, derived from Aequorea victoria. It is reported to be a rapidly-maturing monomer with very low acid sensitivity.
   1379..1412    +  misc_feature   MCS (fragment): multiple cloning site
   1419..1793    +  CDS            LC3B: human LC3 protein; MAP1LC3B; Atg8 family member found on autophagosomes
   1818..1902    +  CDS            large T antigen (fragment): large T antigen from SV40 (simian virus 40)
   1925..2046    +  polyA_signal   SV40 poly(A) signal: SV40 polyadenylation signal
   2080..2508    -  rep_origin     f1 ori (sequence partly withheld): f1 bacteriophage origin of replication; arrow indicates direction of (+) strand synthesis
   2535..2639    +  promoter       AmpR promoter: bla
   2641..2998    +  promoter       SV40 promoter: SV40 enhancer and early promoter
   3033..3827    +  CDS            NeoR/KanR: aminoglycoside phosphotransferase from Tn5; aph(3')-II (or nptII); confers resistance to neomycin, kanamycin, and G418 (Geneticin®)
   3848..4000    +  CDS            ble (fragment): BLE_KLEPN - Experimental evidence at protein level: Swiss-Prot protein existence level 1. Binding protein with a strong affinity to the bleomycin family of antibiotics. Binds to CL990; an antimitotic-antibiotic compound. From Klebsiella pneumoniae.
   4059..4106    +  polyA_signal   HSV TK poly(A) signal: herpes simplex virus thymidine kinase polyadenylation signal (Cole and Stacy, 1985)
   4197..4213    -  polyA_signal   bGH poly(A) signal (fragment): bovine growth hormone polyadenylation signal
   4435..5023    +  rep_origin     ori: high-copy-number ColE1/pMB1/pBR322/pUC origin of replication
>Addgene plasmid #110947 | pmTurquoise2-LC3 | addgene full sequence | sequence record 211354 | Addgene NGS Result
CGTTATCCCCTGATTCTGTGGATAACCGTATTACCGCCATGCATTAGTTATTAATAGTAATCAATTACGG
GGTCATTAGTTCATAGCCCATATATGGAGTTCCGCGTTACATAACTTACGGTAAATGGCCCGCCTGGCTG
ACCGCCCAACGACCCCCGCCCATTGACGTCAATAATGACGTATGTTCCCATAGTAACGCCAATAGGGACT
TTCCATTGACGTCAATGGGTGGAGTATTTACGGTAAACTGCCCACTTGGCAGTACATCAAGTGTATCATA
TGCCAAGTACGCCCCCTATTGACGTCAATGACGGTAAATGGCCCGCCTGGCATTATGCCCAGTACATGAC
CTTATGGGACTTTCCTACTTGGCAGTACATCTACGTATTAGTCATCGCTATTACCATGGTGATGCGGTTT
TGGCAGTACATCAATGGGCGTGGATAGCGGTTTGACTCACGGGGATTTCCAAGTCTCCACCCCATTGACG
TCAATGGGAGTTTGTTTTGGCACCAAAATCAACGGGACTTTCCAAAATGTCGTAACAACTCCGCCCCATT
GACGCAAATGGGCGGTAGGCGTGTACGGTGGGAGGTCTATATAAGCAGAGCTGGTTTAGTGAACCGTCAG
ATCCGCTAGCGCTACCGGTCGCCACCATGGTGAGCAAGGGCGAGGAGCTGTTCACCGGGGTGGTGCCCAT
CCTGGTCGAGCTGGACGGCGACGTAAACGGCCACAAGTTCAGCGTGTCCGGCGAGGGCGAGGGCGATGCC
ACCTACGGCAAGCTGACCCTGAAGTTCATCTGCACCACCGGCAAGCTGCCCGTGCCCTGGCCCACCCTCG
TGACCACCCTGTCCTGGGGCGTGCAGTGCTTCGCCCGCTACCCCGACCACATGAAGCAGCACGACTTCTT
CAAGTCCGCCATGCCCGAAGGCTACGTCCAGGAGCGCACCATCTTCTTCAAGGACGACGGCAACTACAAG
ACCCGCGCCGAGGTGAAGTTCGAGGGCGACACCCTGGTGAACCGCATCGAGCTGAAGGGCATCGACTTCA
AGGAGGACGGCAACATCCTGGGGCACAAGCTGGAGTACAACTACTTTAGCGACAACGTCTATATCACCGC
CGACAAGCAGAAGAACGGCATCAAGGCCAACTTCAAGATCCGCCACAACATCGAGGACGGCGGCGTGCAG
CTCGCCGACCACTACCAGCAGAACACCCCCATCGGCGACGGCCCCGTGCTGCTGCCCGACAACCACTACC
TGAGCACCCAGTCCAAGCTGAGCAAAGACCCCAACGAGAAGCGCGATCACATGGTCCTGCTGGAGTTCGT
GACCGCCGCCGGGATCACTCTCGGCATGGACGAGCTGTACAAGTCCGGCCGGACTCAGATCTCGAGCTCA
AGCTTCGAATTCCCGACCATGCCGTCGGAGAAGACCTTCAAGCAGCGCCGCACCTTCGAACAAAGAGTAG
AAGATGTCCGACTTATTCGAGAGCAGCATCCAACCAAAATCCCGGTGATAATAGAACGATACAAGGGTGA
GAAGCAGCTTCCTGTTCTGGATAAAACAAAGTTCCTTGTACCTGACCATGTCAACATGAGTGAGCTCATC
AAGATAATTAGAAGGCGCTTACAGCTCAATGCTAATCAGGCCTTCTTCCTGTTGGTGAACGGACACAGCA
TGGTCAGCGTCTCCACACCAATCTCAGAGGTGTATGAGAGTGAGAAAGATGAAGATGGATTCCTGTACAT
GGTCTATGCCTCCCAGGAGACGTTCGGGATGAAATTGTCAGTGCAGGATCCACCGGATCTAGATAACTGA
TCATAATCAGCCATACCACATTTGTAGAGGTTTTACTTGCTTTAAAAAACCTCCCACACCTCCCCCTGAA
CCTGAAACATAAAATGAATGCAATTGTTGTTGTTAACTTGTTTATTGCAGCTTATAATGGTTACAAATAA
AGCAATAGCATCACAAATTTCACAAATAAAGCATTTTTTTCACTGCATTCTAGTTGTGGTTTGTCCAAAC
TCATCAATGTATCTTAACGCGTAAATTGTAAGCGTTAATATTTTGTTAAAATTCGCGTTAAATTTTTGTT
AAATCAGCTCATTTTTTAACCAATAGGCCGAAATCGGCAAAATCCCTTATAAATCAAAAGAATAGACCGA
GATAGGGT
[37 nt withheld, positions 2179-2215]
AAAGAACGTGGACTCCAACGTCAAAGG
[49 nt withheld, positions 2243-2291]
T
[91 nt withheld, positions 2293-2383]
G
[124 nt withheld, positions 2385-2508]
CAGGTGGCACTTTTCGGGGAAATGTGCGCGGAACCCCTATTTGTTTATTTTTCTAAATACATTCAAATAT
GTATCCGCTCATGAGACAATAACCCTGATAAATGCTTCAATAATATTGAAAAAGGAAGAGTCCTGAGGCG
GAAAGAACCAGCTGTGGAATGTGTGTCAGTTAGGGTGTGGAAAGTCCCCAGGCTCCCCAGCAGGCAGAAG
TATGCAAAGCATGCATCTCAATTAGTCAGCAACCAGGTGTGGAAAGTCCCCAGGCTCCCCAGCAGGCAGA
AGTATGCAAAGCATGCATCTCAATTAGTCAGCAACCATAGTCCCGCCCCTAACTCCGCCCATCCCGCCCC
TAACTCCGCCCAGTTCCGCCCATTCTCCGCCCCATGGCTGACTAATTTTTTTTATTTATGCAGAGGCCGA
GGCCGCCTCGGCCTCTGAGCTATTCCAGAAGTAGTGAGGAGGCTTTTTTGGAGGCCTAGGCTTTTGCAAA
GATCGATCAAGAGACAGGATGAGGATCGTTTCGCATGATTGAACAAGATGGATTGCACGCAGGTTCTCCG
GCCGCTTGGGTGGAGAGGCTATTCGGCTATGACTGGGCACAACAGACAATCGGCTGCTCTGATGCCGCCG
TGTTCCGGCTGTCAGCGCAGGGGCGCCCGGTTCTTTTTGTCAAGACCGACCTGTCCGGTGCCCTGAATGA
ACTGCAAGACGAGGCAGCGCGGCTATCGTGGCTGGCCACGACGGGCGTTCCTTGCGCAGCTGTGCTCGAC
GTTGTCACTGAAGCGGGAAGGGACTGGCTGCTATTGGGCGAAGTGCCGGGGCAGGATCTCCTGTCATCTC
ACCTTGCTCCTGCCGAGAAAGTATCCATCATGGCTGATGCAATGCGGCGGCTGCATACGCTTGATCCGGC
TACCTGCCCATTCGACCACCAAGCGAAACATCGCATCGAGCGAGCACGTACTCGGATGGAAGCCGGTCTT
GTCGATCAGGATGATCTGGACGAAGAGCATCAGGGGCTCGCGCCAGCCGAACTGTTCGCCAGGCTCAAGG
CGAGCATGCCCGACGGCGAGGATCTCGTCGTGACCCATGGCGATGCCTGCTTGCCGAATATCATGGTGGA
AAATGGCCGCTTTTCTGGATTCATCGACTGTGGCCGGCTGGGTGTGGCGGACCGCTATCAGGACATAGCG
TTGGCTACCCGTGATATTGCTGAAGAGCTTGGCGGCGAATGGGCTGACCGCTTCCTCGTGCTTTACGGTA
TCGCCGCTCCCGATTCGCAGCGCATCGCCTTCTATCGCCTTCTTGACGAGTTCTTCTGAGCGGGACTCTG
GGGTTCGAAATGACCGACCAAGCGACGCCCAACCTGCCATCACGAGATTTCGATTCCACCGCCGCCTTCT
ATGAAAGGTTGGGCTTCGGAATCGTTTTCCGGGACGCCGGCTGGATGATCCTCCAGCGCGGGGATCTCAT
GCTGGAGTTCTTCGCCCACCCTAGGGGGAGGCTAACTGAAACACGGAAGGAGACAATACCGGAAGGAACC
CGCGCTATGACGGCAATAAAAAGACAGAATAAAACGCACGGTGTTGGGTCGTTTGTTCATAAACGCGGGG
TTCGGTCCCAGGGCTGGCACTCTGTCGATACCCCACCGAGACCCCATTGGGGCCAATACGCCCGCGTTTC
TTCCTTTTCCCCACCCCACCCCCCAAGTTCGGGTGAAGGCCCAGGGCTCGCAGCCAACGTCGGGGCGGCA
GGCCCTGCCATAGCCTCAGGTTACTCATATATACTTTAGATTGATTTAAAACTTCATTTTTAATTTAAAA
GGATCTAGGTGAAGATCCTTTTTGATAATCTCATGACCAAAATCCCTTAACGTGAGTTTTCGTTCCACTG
AGCGTCAGACCCCGTAGAAAAGATCAAAGGATCTTCTTGAGATCCTTTTTTTCTGCGCGTAATCTGCTGC
TTGCAAACAAAAAAACCACCGCTACCAGCGGTGGTTTGTTTGCCGGATCAAGAGCTACCAACTCTTTTTC
CGAAGGTAACTGGCTTCAGCAGAGCGCAGATACCAAATACTGTTCTTCTAGTGTAGCCGTAGTTAGGCCA
CCACTTCAAGAACTCTGTAGCACCGCCTACATACCTCGCTCTGCTAATCCTGTTACCAGTGGCTGCTGCC
AGTGGCGATAAGTCGTGTCTTACCGGGTTGGACTCAAGACGATAGTTACCGGATAAGGCGCAGCGGTCGG
GCTGAACGGGGGGTTCGTGCACACAGCCCAGCTTGGAGCGAACGACCTACACCGAACTGAGATACCTACA
GCGTGAGCTATGAGAAAGCGCCACGCTTCCCGAAGGGAGAAAGGCGGACAGGTATCCGGTAAGCGGCAGG
GTCGGAACAGGAGAGCGCACGAGGGAGCTTCCAGGGGGAAACGCCTGGTATCTTTATAGTCCTGTCGGGT
TTCGCCACCTCTGACTTGAGCGTCGATTTTTGTGATGCTCGTCAGGGGGGCGGAGCCTATGGAAAAACGC
CAGCAACGCGGCCTTTTTACGGTTCCTGGCCTTTTGCTGGCCTTTTGCTCACATGTTCTTTCCTG
